>Addgene plasmid #46122 | pattB-synaptobrevin-13-QFBDAD-G4MD257-761-hsp70 | depositor full sequence | sequence record 65022 | pattB-synaptobrevin-13-QFBDAD-G4MD257-761-hsp70 sequence 12369 bps
CTG
[124 nt withheld, positions 4-127]
C
[91 nt withheld, positions 129-219]
A
[49 nt withheld, positions 221-269]
CCTTTGACGTTGGAGTCCACGTTCTTT
[37 nt withheld, positions 297-333]
ACCCTATCTCGGTCTATTCTTTTGATTTATAAGGGATTTTGCCGATTTCGGCCTATTGGTTAAAAAATGA
GCTGATTTAACAAAAATTTAACGCGAATTTTAACAAAATATTAACGCTTACAATTTCCATTCGCCATTCA
GGCTGCGCAACTGTTGGGAAGGGCGATCGGTGCGGGCCTCTTCGCTATTACGCCAGCTGGCGAAAGGGGG
ATGTGCTGCAAGGCGATTAAGTTGGGTAACGCCAGGGTTTTCCCAGTCACGACGTTGTAAAACGACGGCC
AGTGAATTGTAATACGACTCACTATAGGGCGAATTGGGTACGTACCGGGCCCCTAGTATGTATGTAAGTT
AATAAAACCCATTTTTGCGGAAAGTAGATAAAAAAAACATTTTTTTTTTTTACTGCACTGGATATCATTG
AACTTATCTGATCAGTTTTAAATTTACTTCGATCCAAGGGTATTTGATGTACCAGGTTCTTTCGATTACC
TCTCACTCAAAATGACATTCCACTCAAAGTCAGCGCTGTTTGCCTCCTTCTCTGTCCACAGAAATATCGC
CGTCTCTTTCGCCGCTGCGTCCGCTATCTCTTTCGCCACCGTTTGTAGCGTTACGTAGCGTCAATGTCCG
CCTTCAGTTGCATTTTGTCAGCGGTTTCGTGACGAAGCTCCAAGCGGTTTACGCCATCAATTAAACACAA
AGTGCTGTGCCAAAACTCCTCTCGCTTCTTATTTTTGTTTGTTTTTTGAGTGATTGGGGTGGTGATTGGT
TTTGGGTGGGTAAGCAGGGGAAAGTGTGAAAAATCCCGGCAATGGGCCAAGAGGATCAGGAGCTATTAAT
TCGCGGAGGCAGCAAACACCCATCTGCCGAGCATCTGAACAATGTGAGTAGTACATGTGCATACATCTTA
AGTTCACTTGATCTATAGGAACTGCGATTGCAACATCAAATTGTCTGCGGCGTGAGAACTGCGACCCACA
AAAATCCCAAACCGCAATTGCACAAACAAATAGTGACACGAAACAGATTATTCTGGTAGCTGTTCTCGCT
ATATAAGACAATTTTTGAGATCATATCATGATCAAGACATCTAAAGGCATTCATTTTCGACTATATTCTT
TTTTACAAAAAATATAACAACCAGATATTTTAAGCTGATCCTAGATGCACAAAAAATAAATAAAAGTATA
AACCTACTTCGTAGGATACTTCGGGGTACTTTTTGTTCGGGGTTAGATGAGCATAACGCTTGTAGTTGAT
ATTTGAGATCCCCTATCATTGCAGGGTGACAGCGGAGCGGCTTCGCAGAGCTGCATTAACCAGGGCTTCG
GGCAGGCCAAAAACTACGGCACGCTCCGGCCACCCAGTCCGCCGGAGGACTCCGGTTCAGGGAGCGGCCA
ACTAGCCGAGAACCTCACCTATGCCTGGCACAATATGGACATCTTTGGGGCGGTCAATCAGCCGGGCTCC
GGATGGCGGCAGCTGGTCAACCGGACACGCGGACTATTCTGCAACGAGCGACACATACCGGCGCCCAGGA
AACATTTGCTCAAGAACGGTGAGTTTCTATTCGCAGTCGGCTGATCTGTGTGAAATCTTAATAAAGGGTC
CAATTACCAATTTGAAACTCAGTTTGCGGCGTGGCCTATCCGGGCGAACTTTTGGCCGTGATGGGCAGTT
CCGGTGCCGGAAAGACGACCCTGCTGAATGCCCTTGCCTTTCGATCGCCGCAGGGCATCCAAGTATCGCC
ATCCGGGATGCGACTGCTCAATGGCCAACCTGTGGACGCCAAGGAGATGCAGGCCAGGTGCGCCTATGTC
CAGCAGGATGACCTCTTTATCGGCTCCCTAACGGCCAGGGAACACCTGATTTTCCAGGCCATGGTGCGGA
TGCCACGACATCTGACCTATCGGCAGCGAGTGGCCCGCGTGGATCAGGTGATCCAGGAGCTTTCGCTCAG
CAAATGTCAGCACACGATCATCGGTGTGCCCGGCAGGGTGAAAGGTCTGTCCGGCGGAGAAAGGAAGCGT
CTGGCATTCGCCTCCGAGGCACTAACCGATCCGCCGCTTCTGATCTGCGATGAGCCCACCTCCGGACTGG
ACTCATTTACCGCCCACAGCGTCGTCCAGGTGCTGAAGAAGCTGTCGCAGAAGGGCAAGACCGTCATCCT
GACCATTCATCAGCCGTCTTCCGAGCTGTTTGAGCTCTTTGACAAGATCCTTCTGATGGCCGAGGGCAGG
GTAGCTTTCTTGGGCACTCCCAGCGAAGCCGTCGACTTCTTTTCCTAGTGAGTTCGATGTGTTTATTAAG
GGTATCTAGCATTACATTACATCTCAACTCCTATCCAGCGTGGGTGCCCAGTGTCCTACCAACTACAATC
CGGCGGACTTTTACGTACAGGTGTTGGCCGTTGTGCCCGGACGGGAGATCGAGTCCCGTGATCGGATCGC
CAAGATATGCGACAATTTTGCTATTAGCAAAGTAGCCCGGGATATGGAGCAGTTGTTGGCCACCAAAAAT
TTGGAGAAGCCACTGGAGCAGCCGGAGAATGGGTACACCTACAAGGCCACCTGGTTCATGCAGTTCCGGG
CGGTCCTGTGGCGATCCTGGCTGTCGGTGCTCAAGGAACCACTCCTCGTAAAAGTGCGACTTATTCAGAC
AACGGTGAGTGGTTCCAGTGGAAACAAATGATATAACGCTTACAATTCTTGGAAACAAATTCGCTAGATT
TTAGTTAGAATTGCCTGATTCCACACCCTTCTTAGTTTTTTTCAATGAGATGTATAGTTTATAGTTTTGC
AGAAAATAAATAAATTTCATTTAACTCGCGAACATGTTGAAGATATGAATATTAATGAGATGCGAGTAAC
ATTTTAATTTGCAGATGGTTGCCATCTTGATTGGCCTCATCTTTTTGGGCCAACAACTCACGCAAGTGGG
CGTGATGAATATCAACGGAGCCATCTTCCTCTTCCTGACCAACATGACCTTTCAAAACGTCTTTGCCACG
ATAAATGTAAGTCTTGTTTAGAATACATTTGCATATTAATAATTTACTAACTTTCTAATGAATCGATTCG
ATTTAGGTGTTCACCTCAGAGCTGCCAGTTTTTATGAGGGAGGCCCGAAGTCGACTTTATCGCTGTGACA
CATACTTTCTGGGCAAAACGATTGCCGAATTACCGCTTTTTCTCACAGTGCCACTGGTCTTCACGGCGAT
TGCCTATCCGATGATCGGACTGCGGGCCGGAGTGCTGCACTTCTTCAACTGCCTGGCGCTGGTCACTCTG
GTGGCCAATGTGTCAACGTCCTTCGGATATCTAATATCCTGCGCCAGCTCCTCGACCTCGATGGCGCTGT
CTGTGGGTCCGCCGGTTATCATACCATTCCTGCTCTTTGGCGGCTTCTTCTTGAACTCGGGCTCGGTGCC
AGTATACCTCAAATGGTTGTCGTACCTCTCATGGTTCCGTTACGCCAACGAGGGTCTGCTGATTAACCAA
TGGGCGGACGTGGAGCCGGGCGAAATTAGCTGCACATCGTCGAACACCACGTGCCCCAGTTCGGGCAAGG
TCATCCTGGAGACGCTTAACTTCTCCGCCGCCGATCTGCCGCTGGACTACGTGGGTCTGGCCATTCTCAT
CGTGAGCTTCCGGGTGCTCGCATATCTGGCTCTAAGACTTCGGGCCCGACGCAAGGAGTAGCCGACATAT
ATCCGAAATAACTGCTTGTTTTTTTTTTTTACCATTATTACCATCGTGTTTACTGTTTATTGCCCCCTCA
AAAAGCTAATGTAATTATATTTGTGCCAATAAAAACAAGATATGACCTATAGAATACAAGTATTTCCCCT
TCGAACATCCCCACAAGTAGACTTTGGATTTGTCTTCTAACCAAAAGACTTACACACCTGCATACCTTAC
ATCAAAAACTCGTTTATCGCTACATAAAACACCGGGATATATTTTTTATATACATACTTTTCAAATCGCG
CGCCCTCTTCATAATTCACCTCCACCACACCACGTTTCGTAGTTGCTCTTTCGCTGTCTCCCACCCGCTC
TCCGCAACACATTCACCTTTTGTTCGACGACCTTGGAGCGACTGTCGTTAGTTCCGCGCGATTCGGTTCG
CTCAAATGGTTCCGAGTGGTTCATTTCGTCTCAATAGAAATTAGTAATAAATATTTGTATGTACAATTTA
TTTGCTCCAATATATTTGTATATATTTCCCTCACAGCTATATTTATTCTAATTTAATATTATGACTTTTT
AAGGTAATTTTTTGTGACCTGTTCGGAGTGATTAGCGTTACAATTTGAACTGAAAGTGACATCCAGTGTT
TGTTCCTTGTGTAGATGCATCTCAAAAAAATGGTGGGCATAATAGTGTTGTTTATATATATCAAAAATAA
CAACTATAATAATAAGAATACATTTAATTTAGAAAATGCTTGGATTTCACTGGAACTAGGCTAGCATAAC
TTCGTATAATGTATGCTATACGAAGTTATGCTAGCGGATCCGACCTCAAAGATGGAAGCGGAGCAGAAGG
AGCGATTTCAGACAGACGCCCCCAAGTTTTGGGATTCCTTCTACGGCATTCACGACAACCGCTTCTTCAA
GGATCGCCACTGGCTGTTTACGGAGTTCCCCGAACTAGCTCCTCTGGCGGCGGATTCGGCGGTACTGCAA
CCACGTAGCATTTTCGAACTGGGCTGTGGAGTAGGAAACACAATTTTACCCCTTCTACAGTACAGCTCTG
AACCGCAGCTCAAGGTTTTCGGATGTGACTTCTCCGCCCGGGCCATTGAAATCCTGCGAAGCCAACGGCA
GTTCGACGAGAAGCGCTGCGAGGTGTTTGTCATGGATGCCACGCTGGATCATTGGCAGGTGCCCTTCGAG
GAAAACTCACAGGACATTATTGTGATGATTTTTGTGCTGTCCGCAATTGAGCCAAAGAAAATGCAGCGGG
TATTGGACAATTGCTATCGCTACCTGCGTCCCGGTGGCTTGCTCCTCTTCCGCGACTACGGACGATACGA
CCTGGCACAGCTGCGCTTCAAGAGCGGCAAGTGTATGGAGGACAACTTCTACGTGCGAGGCGACGGCACC
ATGGTGTACTTCTTCACGGAGGAAGAACTGCGGGGTATGATGACTCAAGCGGGGCTGCAGGAGGAGCAGC
TCATTGTGGACCGAAGACTGCAAGTTAATCGCTGTCGCGGCTTGAAAATGTACCGCGTGTGGATTCAGAC
AAAGTTCAGGAAACCGCTTTAAATCAATTTAGACGAATAGTTCTGTGCATTTTAAACCTTGTTCAAATCA
ATTGATATAATTATTTACACGATATATTTAAAAATACAAAGTTAAAACTTCAAACTGTAATATTACTAGA
ACTTTGAGCATTTCTTTTTCTTGATGGAAAGCCCGGCTTGTTTTTAAATTTCCCACCCCTTGGCCATCGG
CACTTGGAAATCGCTAAGGAAAAGCTTCTCGCTGGAACACCATTCGCTGCTGGCCATCCAGGCAGCTTTT
TCCCCAAATACACATAACAGTTAGGAAAGCTGCAAGTTTTCGCAGTTGGCCAAAAACGTCGTAAGTGAAA
ATTTTCCTGGTGCTGCGTAAAAAAATTCGTAAAATATTAGTTAAGCCTGGTTTTTGTAAACTCAAGTTGC
CCGAGCAAAAGTAAAGTGATTCTGATCAAAAGTGCTAAAACTGATTGATTAGGAAAACGAAGATCAAACG
AAATGTCAACCAAAGTCAGCGAAAACCCTTGTCGTGCAGAATTTCATTGATTTTTTCTTCTGAGCCCACG
TTGGCCAGTTGGGCACTTGAAATTATTTTTAAAACGTTTTGCATTTTGAAGACATCTTAGGTGCCCCTGG
GGGTATGCAACGGAAATGAGGAAGGACATGCCTCATGGCTGGGCGTGTTGCTGCCACCCAAATAGTCCTC
TTACGTCCCAATTAGAATCCCATAGCTGCCCATTTCAAGCATTAACCGATGTACTAAAAATAGTTGCAAC
TATTTTCGCACTCTATTCAGCAGCAGTTCCAGCGCTGAGCCAGAAAATTCCTGCGAAAGGCTGTCGTGGC
AAGTGTTACCCGCACACATACACATCATCCAGATCCAGCCAATCCCCCCGTGGAGTGGAGTGAATTTTCA
TTGACGACGGGGCGAAAAAGCTCTGGCGGAAGAGCGACAGAGAGAGAGAGAAACAGAGAGAGAGAGAGAG
AAGCGGCACTGAGAGCGCAACCCTCTAGAACAAAAACAACGAAACAGAGTTCAGCTGCACCACCACCCAC
TACCTACACCACCAACGCCACCACCGCCCACTGACCATCCCACATCCCGACCTGCGCCAGTGGAAGACAG
TGAAAGAGGCCAAGTGCATCGTGCATAGAGTACCTTCATCCTAATCATCGACAGCCGAATTCCAACATGC
CACCCAAGCGCAAAACGCTTAACGCTGCGGCTGAGGCTAACGCTCATGCCGACGGACACGCCGACGGAAA
CGCCGACGGACACGTGGCCAATACGGCCGCGTCCTCGAATAATGCGAGGTTCGCTGATCTCACTAACATC
GATACTCCGGGTCTGGGACCCACAACTACGACCCTGCTCGTGGAACCAGCACGCTCAAAGCGTCAACGAG
TGTCCCGCGCATGCGACCAGTGCCGTGCAGCCCGAGAGAAATGCGACGGAATACAGCCTGCGTGTTTCCC
GTGCGTTTCCCAGGGAAGGTCCTGCACTTATCAGGCTTCGCCGAAAAAGAGGGGAGTTCAAACCGGTTAT
ATTCGTACGCTGGAGCTCGCCCTCGCCTGGATGTTTGAAAATGTCGCGCGTTCCGAAGATGCCTTGCATA
ACCTCCTCGTCCGTGACGCCGGACAAGGATCAGCTCTGCTCGTTGGTAAAGATTCGCCGGCTGCCGAGCG
ACTCCATGCCCGTTGGGCTACTAGCCGTGTCAATAAGAGCATTACCCGCCTCCTCTCGGGCCAAGCCGCT
CAAGACCCTTCGGAAGATGGACAGTCGCCTTCGGAGGATATCAATGTTCAAGATGCGGGAGCAAAAACCT
CGGATTTCCCGCATGCTCCCCACCTCACGTTCAGCGCACCTAAAAGTTCGACTGCGGAGACTAGGACTCT
CCCTGGTCCAGTTCGTCCTCCAATCTCGGCGAACACACTCGAAAATAATCTGCAGCCGGATGGCACTGGA
ATAGGAAAGATCGTGCACTCACCGACGCTAATGATGTTGTATAATAACCAGATTGAAATCGCGTCGAAGG
ATCAATGGCAAATCCTTTTTAACTGCATATTAGCCATTGGAGCCTGGTGTATAGAGGGGGAATCTACTGA
TATAGATGTTTTTTACTATCAAAATGCTAAATCTCATTTGACGAGCAAGGTCTTCGAGTCAGGTTCCATA
ATTTTGGTGACAGCCCTACATCTTCTGTCGCGATATACACAGTGGAGGCAGAAAACAAATACTAGCTATA
ATTTTCACAGCTTTTCCATAAGAATGGCCATATCATTGGGCTTGAATAGGGACCTCCCCTCGTCCTTCAG
TGATAGCAGCATTCTGGAACAAAGACGCCGAATTTGGTGGTCTGTCTACTCTTGGGAGATCCAATTGTCC
CTGCTTTATGGTCGATCCATCCAGCTTTCTCAGAATACAATCTCCTTCCCTTCTTCTGTCGACGATGTGC
AGCGTACCACAACAGGTCCCACCATATATCATGGCATCATTGAAACAGCAAGGCTCTTACAAGTTTTCAC
AAAAATCTATGAACTAGACAAAACAGTAACTGCAGAAAAAAGTCCTATATGTGCAAAAAAATGCTTGATG
ATTTGTAATGAGATTGAGGAGGTTTCGAGACAGGCACCAAAGTTTTTACAAATGGATATTTCCACCACCG
CTCTAACCAATTTGTTGAAGGAACACCCTTGGCTATCCTTTACAAGATTCGAACTGAAGTGGAAACAGTT
GTCTCTTATCATTTATGTATTAAGAGATTTTTTCACTAATTTTACCCAGAAAAAGTCACAACTAGAACAG
GATCAAAATGATCATCAAAGTTATGAAGTTAAACGATGCTCCATCATGTTAAGCGATGCAGCACAAAGAA
CTGTTATGTCTGTAAGTAGCTATATGGACAATCATAATGTCACCCCATATTTTGCCTGGAATTGTTCTTA
TTACTTGTTCAATGCAGTCCTAGTACCCATAAAGACTCTACTCTCAAACTCAAAATCGAATGCTGAGAAT
AACGAGACCGCACAATTATTACAACAAATTAACACTGTTCTGATGCTATTAAAAAAACTGGCCACTTTTA
AAATCCAGACTTGTGAAAAATACATTCAAGTACTGGAAGAGGTATGTGCGCCGTTTCTGTTATCACAGTG
TGCAATCCCATTACCGCATATCAGTTATAACAATAGTAATGGTAGCGCCATTAAAAATATTGTCGGTTCT
GCAACTATCGCCCAATACCCTACTCTTCCGGAGGAAAATGTCAACAATATCAGTGTTAAATATGTTTCTC
CTGGCTCAGTAGGGCCTTCACCTGTGCCATTGAAATCAGGAGCAAGTTTCAGTGATCTAGTCAAGCTGTT
ATCTAACCGTCCACCCTCTCGTAACTCTCCAGTGACAATACCAAGAAGCACACCTTCGCATCGCTCAGTC
ACGCCTTTTCTAGGGCAACAGCAACAGCTGCAATCATTAGTGCCACTGACCCGTCAGTTGGAGCTCCCTC
CTACCGCCACGGCTACGGCCTCGATAATGCCGCACGTGATGGAGCAGCCTCTCAGTACCAGCATTAACCC
CGTCAACGACCGCTTCAACGGTATTCCCAACCCCACTCCGTATAACTCCGATGCAGCTCTCGATGCTATC
ACTCAGACCAACGATTATGGAAGCGTAAATACACATGGTATCCTCTCTACTTACCCGCCACCGGCTACGC
ACCTTAATGAAGCTTCCGTCGCTCTCGCTCCCGGTGGCGCCCCCCCCCGACCGCCTCCTCCGTATGTTGA
CAGCACGACCAATCACCCGCCGTACCACTCGAATCTGGTTCCAATGGCGAACTTTGGTTACTCGACCGTT
GATTACGATGCCATGGTTGACGATTTGGCTAGCATTGAATACACGGACGCTGTGGATGTCGACCCACAGT
TTATGACCAATCTGGGATTCGTTCCTGGATGTAACTTCTCCGACATTAATACATACGAACAGTGATGACG
TCTATCGATACCGTCGACTAAAGCCAAATAGAAAATTATTCAGTTCCTGGCTTAAGTTTTTAAAAGTGAT
ATTATTTATTTGGTTGTAACCAACCAAAAGAATGTAAATAACTAATACATAATTATGTTAGTTTTAAGTT
AGCAACAAATTGATTTTAGCTATATTAGCTACTTGGTTAATAAATAGAATATATTTATTTAAAGATAATT
GCGTTTTTATTGTCAGGGAGTGAGTTTGCTTAAAAACTCGTTTAGATCCGCGGCCGCGGCTCGAGGGTAC
CTCTAGAGATCCACTAGTGTCGACGATGTAGGTCACGGTCTCGAAGCCGCGGTGCGGGTGCCAGGGCGTG
CCCTTGGGCTCCCCGGGCGCGTACTCCACCTCACCCATCTGGTCCATCATGATGAACGGGTCGAGGTGGC
GGTAGTTGATCCCGGCGAACGCGCGGCGCACCGGGAAGCCCTCGCCCTCGAAACCGCTGGGCGCGGTGGT
CACGGTGAGCACGGGACGTGCGACGGCGTCGGCGGGTGCGGATACGCGGGGCAGCGTCAGCGGGTTCTCG
ACGGTCACGGCGGGCATGTCGACACTAGTTCTAGCCAGCTTTTGTTCCCTTTAGTGAGGGTTAATTTCGA
GCTTGGCGTAATCATGGTCATAGCTGTTTCCTGTGTGAAATTGTTATCCGCTCACAATTCCACACAACAT
ACGAGCCGGAAGCATAAAGTGTAAAGCCTGGGGTGCCTAATGAGTGAGCTAACTCACATTAATTGCGTTG
CGCTCACTGCCCGCTTTCCAGTCGGGAAACCTGTCGTGCCAGCTGCATTAATGAATCGGCCAACGCGCGG
GGAGAGGCGGTTTGCGTATTGGGCGCTCTTCCGCTTCCTCGCTCACTGACTCGCTGCGCTCGGTCGTTCG
GCTGCGGCGAGCGGTATCAGCTCACTCAAAGGCGGTAATACGGTTATCCACAGAATCAGGGGATAACGCA
GGAAAGAACATGTGAGCAAAAGGCCAGCAAAAGGCCAGGAACCGTAAAAAGGCCGCGTTGCTGGCGTTTT
TCCATAGGCTCCGCCCCCCTGACGAGCATCACAAAAATCGACGCTCAAGTCAGAGGTGGCGAAACCCGAC
AGGACTATAAAGATACCAGGCGTTTCCCCCTGGAAGCTCCCTCGTGCGCTCTCCTGTTCCGACCCTGCCG
CTTACCGGATACCTGTCCGCCTTTCTCCCTTCGGGAAGCGTGGCGCTTTCTCATAGCTCACGCTGTAGGT
ATCTCAGTTCGGTGTAGGTCGTTCGCTCCAAGCTGGGCTGTGTGCACGAACCCCCCGTTCAGCCCGACCG
CTGCGCCTTATCCGGTAACTATCGTCTTGAGTCCAACCCGGTAAGACACGACTTATCGCCACTGGCAGCA
GCCACTGGTAACAGGATTAGCAGAGCGAGGTATGTAGGCGGTGCTACAGAGTTCTTGAAGTGGTGGCCTA
ACTACGGCTACACTAGAAGGACAGTATTTGGTATCTGCGCTCTGCTGAAGCCAGTTACCTTCGGAAAAAG
AGTTGGTAGCTCTTGATCCGGCAAACAAACCACCGCTGGTAGCGGTGGTTTTTTTGTTTGCAAGCAGCAG
ATTACGCGCAGAAAAAAAGGATCTCAAGAAGATCCTTTGATCTTTTCTACGGGGTCTGACGCTCAGTGGA
ACGAAAACTCACGTTAAGGGATTTTGGTCATGAGATTATCAAAAAGGATCTTCACCTAGATCCTTTTAAA
TTAAAAATGAAGTTTTAAATCAATCTAAAGTATATATGAGTAAACTTGGTCTGACAGTTACCAATGCTTA
ATCAGTGAGGCACCTATCTCAGCGATCTGTCTATTTCGTTCATCCATAGTTGCCTGACTCCCCGTCGTGT
AGATAACTACGATACGGGAGGGCTTACCATCTGGCCCCAGTGCTGCAATGATACCGCGAGACCCACGCTC
ACCGGCTCCAGATTTATCAGCAATAAACCAGCCAGCCGGAAGGGCCGAGCGCAGAAGTGGTCCTGCAACT
TTATCCGCCTCCATCCAGTCTATTAATTGTTGCCGGGAAGCTAGAGTAAGTAGTTCGCCAGTTAATAGTT
TGCGCAACGTTGTTGCCATTGCTACAGGCATCGTGGTGTCACGCTCGTCGTTTGGTATGGCTTCATTCAG
CTCCGGTTCCCAACGATCAAGGCGAGTTACATGATCCCCCATGTTGTGCAAAAAAGCGGTTAGCTCCTTC
GGTCCTCCGATCGTTGTCAGAAGTAAGTTGGCCGCAGTGTTATCACTCATGGTTATGGCAGCACTGCATA
ATTCTCTTACTGTCATGCCATCCGTAAGATGCTTTTCTGTGACTGGTGAGTACTCAACCAAGTCATTCTG
AGAATAGTGTATGCGGCGACCGAGTTGCTCTTGCCCGGCGTCAATACGGGATAATACCGCGCCACATAGC
AGAACTTTAAAAGTGCTCATCATTGGAAAACGTTCTTCGGGGCGAAAACTCTCAAGGATCTTACCGCTGT
TGAGATCCAGTTCGATGTAACCCACTCGTGCACCCAACTGATCTTCAGCATCTTTTACTTTCACCAGCGT
TTCTGGGTGAGCAAAAACAGGAAGGCAAAATGCCGCAAAAAAGGGAATAAGGGCGACACGGAAATGTTGA
ATACTCATACTCTTCCTTTTTCAATATTATTGAAGCATTTATCAGGGTTATTGTCTCATGAGCGGATACA
TATTTGAATGTATTTAGAAAAATAAACAAATAGGGGTTCCGCGCACATTTCCCCGAAAAGTGCCAC
Features (pLannotate 1.2.2; 17 found; start..end, strand, type, name):
      4..432     +  rep_origin     f1 ori (sequence partly withheld): f1 bacteriophage origin of replication; arrow indicates direction of (+) strand synthesis
    463..620     -  CDS            lacZα (fragment): LacZα fragment of β-galactosidase; lacZ fragment
    623..641     +  promoter       T7 promoter: promoter for bacteriophage T7 RNA polymerase
    666..4802    +  gene           mini-white: white; This modified version of the white gene lacks part of the first intron.
   4809..4842    -  protein_bind   loxP: Cre-mediated recombination occurs in the 8-bp core sequence (GCATACAT). Cre recombinase
   4856..5602    +  CDS            metl (fragment): METL_DROME - Experimental evidence at protein level: Swiss-Prot protein existence level 1. Probable methyltransferase. From Drosophila melanogaster (Fruit fly).
   6770..7555    +  CDS            qa-1f (fragment): QA1F_NEUCR - Protein predicted: Swiss-Prot protein existence level 4. Transcription activation of genes for enzymes and proteins of quinate metabolism by binding to a 16 base-pair sequence (consensus 5'- GGRTAARYRYTTAYCC-3') in front of each Qa genes. From Neurospora crassa (strain ATCC 24698 / 74-OR23-1A / CBS 708.71 / DSM 1257 / FGSC 987).
   7553..9065    +  CDS            GAL4 (fragment): GAL4 transcriptional activator; Saccharomyces cerevisiae GAL4
   9893..9962    +  protein_bind   attB: attB site for the φC31 integrase (Groth et al., 2000) phage φC31 integrase
  10181..10199   -  promoter       T3 promoter: promoter for bacteriophage T3 RNA polymerase
  10242..10264   -  protein_bind   lac operator (fragment): The lac repressor binds to the lac operator to inhibit transcription in E. coli. This inhibition can be relieved by adding lactose or isopropyl-β-D-thiogalactopyranoside (IPTG). lac repressor encoded by lacI
  10268..10298   -  promoter       lac promoter: promoter for the E. coli lac operon
  10313..10334   -  protein_bind   CAP binding site: CAP binding activates transcription in the presence of cAMP. E. coli catabolite activator protein
  10347..10439   -  CDS            lacI (fragment): lac repressor; lacI; The lac repressor binds to the lac operator to inhibit transcription in E. coli. This inhibition can be relieved by adding lactose or isopropyl-β-D-thiogalactopyranoside (IPTG).
  10622..11210   -  rep_origin     ori: high-copy-number ColE1/pMB1/pBR322/pUC origin of replication
  11381..12241   -  CDS            AmpR: β-lactamase; bla; confers resistance to ampicillin, carbenicillin, and related antibiotics
  12242..12346   -  promoter       AmpR promoter: bla
