[The description below was written by a language model from this plasmid's Addgene catalogue record and pLannotate feature annotations shown in this document.]
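Description:
pattB-synaptobrevin-13-QFBDAD-G4MD257-761-hsp70 is a 12.4 kb Drosophila transgenesis and insect expression plasmid built on the pattB backbone. It is propagated in E. coli through a high-copy ColE1/pUC-type origin with ampicillin resistance (AmpR under its own bla promoter). It also retains cloning-vector remnants: an f1 origin, T7 and T3 promoters, and lacZα/lac promoter fragments. For fly work it carries a φC31 attB site, which allows integrase-mediated insertion into a genomic attP landing site. A mini-white gene provides eye-colour selection of transformants. A single loxP site lies next to mini-white; a lone site in the plasmid would need a partner loxP, for example in the landing site, for Cre-mediated excision, but the record does not describe this use.

The payload is a synthetic chimeric transcription factor of about 2.8 kb, cloned between EcoRI and AatII. It combines the DNA-binding and activation domains of the Neurospora crassa QF activator (qa-1f) with the middle domain of yeast GAL4 (residues 257–761). The feature table detects the N-terminal qa-1f fragment running directly into the GAL4 fragment. The C-terminal QF activation domain named in the record is not separately annotated. Expression is driven by a synaptobrevin promoter introduced into the backbone, which probably lies in the region containing and following an annotated fragment of a Drosophila methyltransferase gene. The "hsp70" in the name, together with an hsp70 reverse sequencing primer, suggests an hsp70 3′ terminator, but this element is not annotated either.

The associated publication concerns improved and expanded Q-system reagents, so this appears to be one of the QF variants made for that binary expression system. Driving it from the synaptobrevin promoter would be expected to give neuronal expression, allowing the activity of the chimera on QUAS reporters to be assessed in flies.
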