Addgene plasmid #46122: pattB-synaptobrevin-13-QFBDAD-G4MD257-761-hsp70
Depositing lab: Christopher Potter. Depositing organization: Johns Hopkins University and School of Medicine. Publication: Improved and expanded Q-system reagents for genetic manipulations. Riabinina O, Luginbuhl D, Marr E, Liu S, Wu MN, Luo L, Potter CJ. Nat Methods. 2015 Jan 12. doi: 10.1038/nmeth.3250. PubMed 25581800.
Backbone
  Vector backbone: pattB
  Backbone size w/o insert (bp): 7400
  Total vector size (bp): 12369
  Modifications to backbone: Introduced synaptobrevin promoter
  Vector type: Insect Expression
  Selectable markers: white
Growth in bacteria
  Bacterial resistance: Ampicillin, 100 μg/mL
  Growth temperature: 37°C
  Growth strain: DH5alpha
  Copy number: Unknown
Gene/Insert
  Gene/Insert name: QFBDAD-G4MD257-761 (alt names: QF DNA binding domain; QF Activation Domain; Gal4 middle domain 257-761)
  Species: Synthetic
  Insert size (bp): 2799
  Cloning method: Restriction Enzyme; 5′ cloning site EcoRI (not destroyed); 3′ cloning site AatII (not destroyed)
  Sequencing primers: 5′ SYBFOR5: TGGAAGACAGTGAAAGAGGC; 3′ hsp70REV-SEQ:GCAAACTCACTCCCTGACA
Terms and licenses: Academic/Nonprofit Terms; Industry Terms: Not Available to Industry
Depositor comments: Please see this additional reference https://www.ncbi.nlm.nih.gov/pubmed/20434990 for more information on the Q-system.
How to cite: pattB-synaptobrevin-13-QFBDAD-G4MD257-761-hsp70 was a gift from Christopher Potter (Addgene plasmid # 46122 ; http://n2t.net/addgene:46122 ; RRID:Addgene_46122)
