>Addgene plasmid #46122 | pattB-synaptobrevin-13-QFBDAD-G4MD257-761-hsp70 | addgene partial sequence | sequence record 68136 | SYBFOR5 5'-TGGAAGACAGTGAAAGAGGC-3'
ATCATCGACAGCCGAATTCCAACATGCCACCCAAGCGCAAAACGCTTAACGCTGCGGCTGAGGCTAACGC
TCATGCCGACGGACACGCCGACGGAAACGCCGACGGACACGTGGCCAATACGGCCGCGTCCTCGAATAAT
GCGAGGTTCGCTGATCTCACTAACATCGATACTCCGGGTCTGGGACCCACAACTACGACCCTGCTCGTGG
AACCAGCACGCTCAAAGCGTCAACGAGTGTCCCGCGCATGCGACCAGTGCCGTGCAGCCCGAGAGAAATG
CGACGGAATACAGCCTGCGTGTTTCCCGTGCGTTTCCCAGGGAAGGTCCTGCACTTATCAGGCTTCGCCG
AAAAAGAGGGGAGTTCAAACCGGTTATATTCGTACGCTGGAGCTCGCCCTCGCCTGGATGTTTGAAAATG
TCGCGCGTTCCGAAGATGCCTTGCATAACCTCCTCGTCCGTGACGCCGGACAAGGATCAGCTCTGCTCGT
TGGTAAAGATTCGCCGGCTGCCGAGCGACTCCATGCCCGTTGGGCTACTAGCCGTGTCAATAAGAGCATT
ACCCGCCTCCTCTCGGGCCAAGCCGCTCAAGACCCTTCGGAAGATGGACAGTCGCCTTCGGAGGATATCA
ATGTTCAAGATGCGGGAGCAAAAACCTCGGATTTCCCGCATGCTCCCCACCTCACGTTCAGCGCACCTAA
AAGTTCGACTGCGGAGACTAGGACTCTCCCTGGTCCAGTTCGTCCTCCAATCTCGGCGAACACACTCGAA
AATAATCTGCAGCCGGATGGCACTGGAATAGGAAAGATCGTGCACTCACCGACGCTAATGATGTTGTATA
ATAACCAGATTGAAA
