>Addgene plasmid #46122 | pattB-synaptobrevin-13-QFBDAD-G4MD257-761-hsp70 | addgene partial sequence | sequence record 68520 | hsp70REV-SEQ 5'-GCAAACTCACTCCCTGACA-3'
AATATATTCTATTTATTAACCAAGTAGCTAATATAGCTAAAATCAATTTGTTGCTAACTTAAAACTAACA
TAATTATGTATTAGTTATTTACATTCTTTTGGTTGGTTACAACCAAATAAATAATATCACTTTTAAAAAC
TTAAGCCAGGAACTGAATAATTTTCTATTTGGCTTTAGTCGACGGTATCGATAGACGTCATCACTGTTCG
TATGTATTAATGTCGGAGAAGTTACATCCAGGAACGAATCCCAGATTGGTCATAAACTGTGGGTCGACAT
CCACAGCGTCCGTGTATTCAATGCTAGCCAAATCGTCAACCATGGCATCGTAATCAACGGTCGAGTAACC
AAAGTTCGCCATTGGAACCAGATTCGAGTGGTACGGCGGGTGATTGGTCGTGCTGTCAACATACGGAGGA
GGCGGTCGGGGGGGGGCGCCACCGGGAGCGAGAGCGACGGAAGCTTCATTAAGGTGCGTAGCCGGTGGCG
GGTAAGTAGAGAGGATACCATGTGTATTTACGCTTCCATAATCGTTGGTCTGAGTGATAGCATCGAGAGC
TGCATCGGANTTATACGGAGTGGGGTTGGGAATACCGTTGAAGCGGTCGTTGACGGGGTTAATGCTGGTA
CTGAGAGGCTGCTCCATCACGTGCGGCATTATCGAGGCCGTANCCGTGGCGGTAGGAGGGAGCTCCAACT
GACGGGTCAGTGGCACTAATGATTGCAGCTGTTGCTGTTGCCCTAGAAAAGGCGTGACTGAGCGATGCGA
ANGTGTGCTTCTTGGTATTGTCACTGGAGAGTTAC
